>Addgene plasmid #167860 | NAX_CAGGS_CAS9_iRFP713 | addgene full sequence | sequence record 354044 | Addgene Partial NGS Result
CTCGGGGGAGGGGCGCGGCGGCCCCCGGAGCGCCGGCGGCTGTCGAGGCGCGGCGAGCCGCAGCCATTGC
CTTTTATGGTAATCGTGCGAGAGGGCGCAGGGACTTCCTTTGTCCCAAATCTGTGCGGAGCCGAAATCTG
GGAGGCGCCGCCGCACCCCCTCTAGCGGGCGCGGGGCGAAGCGGTGCGGCGCCGGCAGGAAGGAAATGGG
CGGGGAGGGCCTTCGTGCGTCGCCGCGCCGCCGTCCCCTTCTCCCTCTCCAGCCTCGGGGCTGTCCGCGG
GGGGACGGCTGCCTTCGGGGGGGACGGGGCAGGGCGGGGTTCGGCTTCTGGCGTGTGACCGGCGGCTCTA
GAGCCTCTGCTAACCATGTTCATGCCTTCTTCTTTTTCCTACAGCTCCTGGGCAACGTGCTGGTTATTGT
GCTGTCTCATCATTTTGGCAAAGAATCTAGATACCCTCGTAAAGGTCTAGAGCTAGCGAATTCGAATTTG
CCACCATGGACAAGAAGTACTCCATTGGGCTCGATATCGGCACAAACAGCGTCGGCTGGGCCGTCATTAC
GGACGAGTACAAGGTGCCGAGCAAAAAATTCAAAGTTCTGGGCAATACCGATCGCCACAGCATAAAGAAG
AACCTCATTGGCGCCCTCCTGTTCGACTCCGGGGAGACGGCCGAAGCCACGCGGCTCAAAAGAACAGCAC
GGCGCAGATATACCCGCAGAAAGAATCGGATCTGCTACCTGCAGGAGATCTTTAGTAATGAGATGGCTAA
GGTGGATGACTCTTTCTTCCATAGGCTGGAGGAGTCCTTTTTGGTGGAGGAGGATAAAAAGCACGAGCGC
CACCCAATCTTTGGCAATATCGTGGACGAGGTGGCGTACCATGAAAAGTACCCAACCATATATCATCTGA
GGAAGAAGCTTGTAGACAGTACTGATAAGGCTGACTTGCGGTTGATCTATCTCGCGCTGGCGCATATGAT
CAAATTTCGGGGACACTTCCTCATCGAGGGGGACCTGAACCCAGACAACAGCGATGTCGACAAACTCTTT
ATCCAACTGGTTCAGACTTACAATCAGCTTTTCGAAGAGAACCCGATCAACGCATCCGGAGTTGACGCCA
AAGCAATCCTGAGCGCTAGGCTGTCCAAATCCCGGCGGCTCGAAAACCTCATCGCACAGCTCCCTGGGGA
GAAGAAGAACGGCCTGTTTGGTAATCTTATCGCCCTGTCACTCGGGCTGACCCCCAACTTTAAATCTAAC
TTCGACCTGGCCGAAGATGCCAAGCTTCAACTGAGCAAAGACACCTACGATGATGATCTCGACAATCTGC
TGGCCCAGATCGGCGACCAGTACGCAGACCTTTTTTTGGCGGCAAAGAACCTGTCAGACGCCATTCTGCT
GAGTGATATTCTGCGAGTGAACACGGAGATCACCAAAGCTCCGCTGAGCGCTAGTATGATCAAGCGCTAT
GATGAGCACCACCAAGACTTGACTTTGCTGAAGGCCCTTGTCAGACAGCAACTGCCTGAGAAGTACAAGG
AAATTTTCTTCGATCAGTCTAAAAATGGCTACGCCGGATACATTGACGGCGGAGCAAGCCAGGAGGAATT
TTACAAATTTATTAAGCCCATCTTGGAAAAAATGGACGGCACCGAGGAGCTGCTGGTAAAGCTTAACAGA
GAAGATCTGTTGCGCAAACAGCGCACTTTCGACAATGGAAGCATCCCCCACCAGATTCACCTGGGCGAAC
TGCACGCTATCCTCAGGCGGCAAGAGGATTTCTACCCCTTTTTGAAAGATAACAGGGAAAAGATTGAGAA
AATCCTCACATTTCGGATACCCTACTATGTAGGCCCCCTCGCCCGGGGAAATTCCAGATTCGCGTGGATG
ACTCGCAAATCAGAAGAGACCATCACTCCCTGGAACTTCGAGGAAGTCGTGGATAAGGGGGCCTCTGCCC
AGTCCTTCATCGAAAGGATGACTAACTTTGATAAAAATCTGCCTAACGAAAAGGTGCTTCCTAAACACTC
TCTGCTGTACGAGTACTTCACAGTTTATAACGAGCTCACCAAGGTCAAATACGTCACAGAAGGGATGAGA
AAGCCAGCATTCCTGTCTGGAGAGCAGAAGAAAGCTATCGTGGACCTCCTCTTCAAGACGAACCGGAAAG
TTACCGTGAAACAGCTCAAAGAAGACTATTTCAAAAAGATTGAATGTTTCGACTCTGTTGAAATCAGCGG
AGTGGAGGATCGCTTCAACGCATCCCTGGGAACGTATCACGATCTCCTGAAAATCATTAAAGACAAGGAC
TTCCTGGACAATGAGGAGAACGAGGACATTCTTGAGGACATTGTCCTCACCCTTACGTTGTTTGAAGATA
GGGAGATGATTGAAGAACGCTTGAAAACTTACGCTCATCTCTTCGACGACAAAGTCATGAAACAGCTCAA
GAGGCGCCGATATACAGGATGGGGGCGGCTGTCAAGAAAACTGATCAATGGGATCCGAGACAAGCAGAGT
GGAAAGACAATCCTGGATTTTCTTAAGTCCGATGGATTTGCCAACCGGAACTTCATGCAGTTGATCCATG
ATGACTCTCTCACCTTTAAGGAGGACATCCAGAAAGCACAAGTTTCTGGCCAGGGGGACAGTCTTCACGA
GCACATCGCTAATCTTGCAGGTAGCCCAGCTATCAAAAAGGGAATACTGCAGACCGTTAAGGTCGTGGAT
GAACTCGTCAAAGTAATGGGAAGGCATAAGCCCGAGAATATCGTTATCGAGATGGCCCGAGAGAACCAAA
CTACCCAGAAGGGACAGAAGAACAGTAGGGAAAGGATGAAGAGGATTGAAGAGGGTATAAAAGAACTGGG
GTCCCAAATCCTTAAGGAACACCCAGTTGAAAACACCCAGCTTCAGAATGAGAAGCTCTACCTGTACTAC
CTGCAGAACGGCAGGGACATGTACGTGGATCAGGAACTGGACATCAATCGGCTCTCCGACTACGACGTGG
ATCATATCGTGCCCCAGTCTTTTCTCAAAGATGATTCTATTGATAATAAAGTGTTGACAAGATCCGATAA
AAATAGAGGGAAGAGTGATAACGTCCCCTCAGAAGAAGTTGTCAAGAAAATGAAAAATTATTGGCGGCAG
CTGCTGAACGCCAAACTGATCACACAACGGAAGTTCGATAATCTGACTAAGGCTGAACGAGGTGGCCTGT
CTGAGTTGGATAAAGCCGGCTTCATCAAAAGGCAGCTTGTTGAGACACGCCAGATCACCAAGCACGTGGC
CCAAATTCTCGATTCACGCATGAACACCAAGTACGATGAAAATGACAAACTGATTCGAGAGGTGAAAGTT
ATTACTCTGAAGTCTAAGCTGGTCTCAGATTTCAGAAAGGACTTTCAGTTTTATAAGGTGAGAGAGATCA
ACAATTACCACCATGCGCATGATGCCTACCTGAATGCAGTGGTAGGCACTGCACTTATCAAAAAATATCC
CAAGCTTGAATCTGAATTTGTTTACGGAGACTATAAAGTGTACGATGTTAGGAAAATGATCGCAAAGTCT
GAGCAGGAAATAGGCAAGGCCACCGCTAAGTACTTCTTTTACAGCAATATTATGAATTTTTTCAAGACCG
AGATTACACTGGCCAATGGAGAGATTCGGAAGCGACCACTTATCGAAACAAACGGAGAAACAGGAGAAAT
CGTGTGGGACAAGGGTAGGGATTTCGCGACAGTCCGGAAGGTCCTGTCCATGCCGCAGGTGAACATCGTT
AAAAAGACCGAAGTACAGACCGGAGGCTTCTCCAAGGAAAGTATCCTCCCGAAAAGGAACAGCGACAAGC
TGATCGCACGCAAAAAAGATTGGGACCCCAAGAAATACGGCGGATTCGATTCTCCTACAGTCGCTTACAG
TGTACTGGTTGTGGCCAAAGTGGAGAAAGGGAAGTCTAAAAAACTCAAAAGCGTCAAGGAACTGCTGGGC
ATCACAATCATGGAGCGATCAAGCTTCGAAAAAAACCCCATCGACTTTCTCGAGGCGAAAGGATATAAAG
AGGTCAAAAAAGACCTCATCATTAAGCTTCCCAAGTACTCTCTCTTTGAGCTTGAAAACGGCCGGAAACG
AATGCTCGCTAGTGCGGGCGAGCTGCAGAAAGGTAACGAGCTGGCACTGCCCTCTAAATACGTTAATTTC
TTGTATCTGGCCAGCCACTATGAAAAGCTCAAAGGGTCTCCCGAAGATAATGAGCAGAAGCAGCTGTTCG
TGGAACAACACAAACACTACCTTGATGAGATCATCGAGCAAATAAGCGAATTCTCCAAAAGAGTGATCCT
CGCCGACGCTAACCTCGATAAGGTGCTTTCTGCTTACAATAAGCACAGGGATAAGCCCATCAGGGAGCAG
GCAGAAAACATTATCCACTTGTTTACTCTGACCAACTTGGGCGCGCCTGCAGCCTTCAAGTACTTCGACA
CCACCATAGACAGAAAGCGGTACACCTCTACAAAGGAGGTCCTGGACGCCACACTGATTCATCAGTCAAT
TACGGGGCTCTATGAAACAAGAATCGACCTCTCTCAGCTCGGTGGAGACAGCAGGGCTGACCCCAAGAAG
AAGAGGAAGGTGTGAAAGGGTTCGATCCCTACCGGTTAGTAATGAGTTTAAACGGGGGAGGCTAACTGAA
ACACGGAAGGAGACAATACCGGAAGGAACCCGCGCTATGACGGCAATAAAAAGACAGAATAAAACGCACG
GGTGTTGGGTCGTTTGTTCATAAACGCGGGGTTCGGTCCCAGGGCTGGCACTCTGTCGATACCCCACCGA
GACCCCATTGGGGCCAATACGCCCGCGTTTCTTCCTTTTCCCCACCCCACCCCCCAAGTTCGGGTGAAGG
CCCAGGGCTCGCAGCCAACGTCGGGGCGGCAGGCCCTGCCATAGCAGATCTGCGAAATCGGATCCGCGGC
CGCACTGATTCTAGCTGCAGAGGCTCCGGTGCCCGTCAGTGGGCAGAGCGCACATCGCCCACAGTCCCCG
AGAAGTTGGGGGGAGGGGTCGGCAATTGAACCGGTGCCTAGAGAAGGTGGCGCGGGGTAAACTGGGAAAG
TGATGTCGTGTACTGGCTCCGCCTTTTTCCCGAGGGTGGGGGAGAACCGTATATAAGTGCAGTAGTCGCC
GTGAACGTTCTTTTTCGCAACGGGTTTGCCGCCAGAACACAGGATCCTCGAGCCACCATGGCGGAAGGAT
CCGTCGCCAGGCAGCCTGACCTCTTGACCTGCGACGATGAGCCGATCCATATCCCCGGTGCCATCCAACC
GCATGGACTGCTGCTCGCCCTCGCCGCCGACATGACGATCGTTGCCGGCAGCGACAACCTTCCCGAACTC
ACCGGACTGGCGATCGGCGCCCTGATCGGCCGCTCTGCGGCCGATGTCTTCGACTCGGAAACGCACAACC
GTCTGACGATCGCCTTGGCCGAGCCCGGGGCGGCCGTCGGAGCACCGATCACTGTCGGCTTCACGATGCG
AAAGGACGCAGGCTTCATCGGCTCCTGGCATCGCCATGATCAGCTCATCTTCCTCGAGCTCGAGCCTCCC
CAGCGGGACGTCGCCGAGCCGCAGGCGTTCTTCCGCCGCACCAACAGCGCCATCCGCCGCCTGCAGGCCG
CCGAAACCTTGGAAAGCGCCTGCGCCGCCGCGGCGCAAGAGGTGCGGAAGATTACCGGCTTCGATCGGGT
GATGATCTATCGCTTCGCCTCCGACTTCAGCGGCGAAGTGATCGCAGAGGATCGGTGCGCCGAGGTCGAG
TCAAAACTAGGCCTGCACTATCCTGCCTCAACCGTGCCGGCGCAGGCCCGTCGGCTCTATACCATCAACC
CGGTACGGATCATTCCCGATATCAATTATCGGCCGGTGCCGGTCACCCCAGACCTCAATCCGGTCACCGG
GCGGCCGATTGATCTTAGCTTCGCCATCCTGCGCAGCGTATCGCCCGTCCATCTGGAGTTCATGCGCAAC
ATAGGCATGCACGGCACGATGTCGATCTCGATTTTGCGCGGCGAGCGACTGTGGGGATTGATCGTTTGCC
ATCACCGAACGCCGTACTACGTCGATCTCGATGGCCGCCAAGCCTGCGAGCTAGTCGCCCAGGTTCTGGC
CTGGCAGATCGGCGTGATGGAAGAGTGAGTTAACTTGTTTATTGCAGCTTATAATGGTTACAAATAAAGC
AATAGCATCACAAATTTCACAAATAAAGCATTTTTTTCACTGCATTCTAGTTGTGGTTTGTCCAAACTCA
TCAATGTATCTTATCATGTCTGGAATTGACTCAAATGATGTCAATTAGTCTATCAGAAGCTCATCTGGTC
TCCCTTCCGGGGGACAAGACATCCCTGTTTAATATTTAAACAGCAGTGTTCCCAAACTGGGTTCTTATAT
CCCTTGCTCTGGTCAACCAGGTTGCAGGGTTTCCTGTCCTCACAGGAACGAAGTCCCTAAAGAAACAGTG
GCAGCCAGGTTTAGCCCCGGAATTGACTGGATTCCTTTTTTAGGGCCCATTGGTATGGCTTTTTCCCCGT
ATCCCCCCAGGTGTCTGCAGGCTCAAAGAGCAGCGAGAAGCGTTCAGAGGAAAGCGATCCCGTGCCACCT
TCCCCGTGCCCGGGCTGTCCCCGCACGCTGCCGGCTCGGGGATGCGGGGGGAGCGCCGGACCGGAGCGGA
GCCCCGGGCGGCTCGCTGCTGCCCCCTAGCGGGGGAGGGACGTAATTACATCCCTGGGGGCTTTGGGGGG
GGGCTGTCCCTGATATCTATAACAAGAAAATATATATATAATAAGTTATCACGTAAGTAGAACATGAAAT
AACAATATAATTATCGTATGAGTTAAATCTTAAAAGTCACGTAAAAGATAATCATGCGTCATTTTGACTC
ACGCGGTCGTTATAGTTCAAAATCAGTGACACTTACCGCATTGACAAGCACGCCTCACGGGAGCTCCAAG
CGGCGACTGAGATGTCCTAAATGCACAGCGACGGATTCGCGCTATTTAGAAAGAGAGAGCAATATTTCAA
GAATGCATGCGTCAATTTTACGCAGACTATCTTTCTAGGGTTAATCTAGCTGCATCAGGATCATATCGTC
GGGTCTTTTTTCCGGCTCAGTCATCGCCCAAGCTGGCGCTATCTGGGCATCGGGGAGGAAGAAGCCCGTG
CCTTTTCCCGCGAGGTTGAAGCGGCATGGAAAGAGTTTGCCGAGGATGACTGCTGCTGCATTGACGTTGA
GCGAAAACGCACGTTTACCATGATGATTCGGGAAGGTGTGGCCATGCACGCCTTTAACGGTGAACTGTTC
GTTCAGGCCACCTGGGATACCAGTTCGTCGCGGCTTTTCCGGACACAGTTCCGGATGGTCAGCCCGAAGC
GCATCAGCAACCCGAACAATACCGGCGACAGCCGGAACTGCCGTGCCGGTGTGCAGATTAATGACAGCGG
TGCGGCGCTGGGATATTACGTCAGCGAGGACGGGTATCCTGGCTGGATGCCGCAGAAATGGACATGGATA
CCCCGTGAGTTACCCGGCGGGCGCGCTTGGCGTAATCATGGTCATAGCTGTTTCCTGTGTGAAATTGTTA
TCCGCTCACAATTCCACACAACATACGAGCCGGAAGCATAAAGTGTAAAGCCTGGGGTGCCTAATGAGTG
AGCTAACTCACATTAATTGCGTTGCGCTCACTGCCCGCTTTCCAGTCGGGAAACCTGTCGTGCCAGCTGC
ATTAATGAATCGGCCAACGCGCGGGGAGAGGCGGTTTGCGTATTGGGCGCTCTTCCGCTTCCTCGCTCAC
TGACTCGCTGCGCTCGGTCGTTCGGCTGCGGCGAGCGGTATCAGCTCACTCAAAGGCGGTAATACGGTTA
TCCACAGAATCAGGGGATAACGCAGGAAAGAACATGTGAGCAAAAGGCCAGCAAAAGGCCAGGAACCGTA
AAAAGGCCGCGTTGCTGGCGTTTTTCCATAGGCTCCGCCCCCCTGACGAGCATCACAAAAATCGACGCTC
AAGTCAGAGGTGGCGAAACCCGACAGGACTATAAAGATACCAGGCGTTTCCCCCTGGAAGCTCCCTCGTG
CGCTCTCCTGTTCCGACCCTGCCGCTTACCGGATACCTGTCCGCCTTTCTCCCTTCGGGAAGCGTGGCGC
TTTCTCATAGCTCACGCTGTAGGTATCTCAGTTCGGTGTAGGTCGTTCGCTCCAAGCTGGGCTGTGTGCA
CGAACCCCCCGTTCAGCCCGACCGCTGCGCCTTATCCGGTAACTATCGTCTTGAGTCCAACCCGGTAAGA
CACGACTTATCGCCACTGGCAGCAGCCACTGGTAACAGGATTAGCAGAGCGAGGTATGTAGGCGGTGCTA
CAGAGTTCTTGAAGTGGTGGCCTAACTACGGCTACACTAGAAGAACAGTATTTGGTATCTGCGCTCTGCT
GAAGCCAGTTACCTTCGGAAAAAGAGTTGGTAGCTCTTGATCCGGCAAACAAACCACCGCTGGTAGCGGT
GGTTTTTTTGTTTGCAAGCAGCAGATTACGCGCAGAAAAAAAGGATCTCAAGAAGATCCTTTGATCTTTT
CTACGGGGTCTGACGCTCAGTGGAACGAAAACTCACGTTAAGGGATTTTGGTCATGAGATTATCAAAAAG
GATCTTCACCTAGATCCTTTTAAATTAAAAATGAAGTTTTAAATCAATCTAAAGTATATATGAGTAAACT
TGGTCTGACAGTTACCAATGCTTAATCAGTGAGGCACCTATCTCAGCGATCTGTCTATTTCGTTCATCCA
TAGTTGCCTGACTCCCCGTCGTGTAGATAACTACGATACGGGAGGGCTTACCATCTGGCCCCAGTGCTGC
AATGATACCGCGAGACCCACGCTCACCGGCTCCAGATTTATCAGCAATAAACCAGCCAGCCGGAAGGGCC
GAGCGCAGAAGTGGTCCTGCAACTTTATCCGCCTCCATCCAGTCTATTAATTGTTGCCGGGAAGCTAGAG
TAAGTAGTTCGCCAGTTAATAGTTTGCGCAACGTTGTTGCCATTGCTACAGGCATCGTGGTGTCACGCTC
GTCGTTTGGTATGGCTTCATTCAGCTCCGGTTCCCAACGATCAAGGCGAGTTACATGATCCCCCATGTTG
TGCAAAAAAGCGGTTAGCTCCTTCGGTCCTCCGATCGTTGTCAGAAGTAAGTTGGCCGCAGTGTTATCAC
TCATGGTTATGGCAGCACTGCATAATTCTCTTACTGTCATGCCATCCGTAAGATGCTTTTCTGTGACTGG
TGAGTACTCAACCAAGTCATTCTGAGAATAGTGTATGCGGCGACCGAGTTGCTCTTGCCCGGCGTCAATA
CGGGATAATACCGCGCCACATAGCAGAACTTTAAAAGTGCTCATCATTGGAAAACGTTCTTCGGGGCGAA
AACTCTCAAGGATCTTACCGCTGTTGAGATCCAGTTCGATGTAACCCACTCGTGCACCCAACTGATCTTC
AGCATCTTTTACTTTCACCAGCGTTTCTGGGTGAGCAAAAACAGGAAGGCAAAATGCCGCAAAAAAGGGA
ATAAGGGCGACACGGAAATGTTGAATACTCATACTCTTCCTTTTTCAATATTATTGAAGCATTTATCAGG
GTTATTGTCTCATGAGCGGATACATATTTGAATGTATTTAGAAAAATAAACAAATAGGGGTTCCGCGCAC
ATTTCCCCGAAAAGTGCCACCTAAATTGTAAGCGTTAATATTTTGTTAAAATTCGCGTTAAATTTTTGTT
AAATCAGCTCATTTTTTAACCAATAGGCCGAAATCGGCAAAATCCCTTATAAATCAAAAGAATAGACCGA
GATAGGGT
[37 nt withheld, positions 9879-9915]
AAAGAACGTGGACTCCAACGTCAAAGG
[49 nt withheld, positions 9943-9991]
T
[91 nt withheld, positions 9993-10083]
G
[124 nt withheld, positions 10085-10208]
CCCATTCGCCATTCAGGCTGCGCAACTGTTGGGAAGGGCGATCGGTGCGGGCCTCTTCGCTATTACGCCA
GCTGGCGAAAGGGGGATGTGCTGCAAGGCGATTAAGTTGGGTAACGCCAGGGTTTTCCCAGTCACGACGT
TGTAAAACGACGGCCAGTGAGCGCGCCTCGTTCATTCACGTTTTTGAACCCGTGGAGGACGGGCAGACTC
GCGGTGCAAATGTGTTTTACAGCGTGATGGAGCAGATGAAGATGCTCGACACGCTGCAGAACACGCAGCT
AGATTAACCCTAGAAAGATAATCATATTGTGACGTACGTTAAAGATAATCATGTGTAAAATTGACGCATG
TGTTTTATCGGTCTGTATATCGAGGTTTATTTATTAATTTGAATAGATATTAAGTTTTATTATATTTACA
CTTACATACTAATAATAAATTCAACAAACAATTTATTTATGTTTATTTATTTATTAAAAAAAACAAAAAC
TCAAAATTTCTTCTATAAAGTAACAAAACTTTTATGAGGGACAGCCCCCCCCCAAAGCCCCCAGGGATGT
AATTACGTCCCTCCCCCGCTAGGGGGCAGCAGCGAGCCGCCCGGGGCTCCGCTCCGGTCCGGCGCTCCCC
CCGCATCCCCGAGCCGGCAGCGTGCGGGGACAGCCCGGGCACGGGGAAGGTGGCACGGGATCGCTTTCCT
CTGAACGCTTCTCGCTGCTCTTTGAGCCTGCAGACACCTGGGGGGATACGGGGAAAAGGCCTCCACGGCC
GACATTGATTATTGACTAGTTATTAATAGTAATCAATTACGGGGTCATTAGTTCATAGCCCATATATGGA
GTTCCGCGTTACATAACTTACGGTAAATGGCCCGCCTGGCTGACCGCCCAACGACCCCCGCCCATTGACG
TCAATAATGACGTATGTTCCCATAGTAACGCCAATAGGGACTTTCCATTGACGTCAATGGGTGGAGTATT
TACGGTAAACTGCCCACTTGGCAGTACATCAAGTGTATCATATGCCAAGTACGCCCCCTATTGACGTCAA
TGACGGTAAATGGCCCGCCTGGCATTATGCCCAGTACATGACCTTATGGGACTTTCCTACTTGGCAGTAC
ATCTACGTATTAGTCATCGCTATTACCATGGTCGAGGTGAGCCCCACGTTCTGCTTCACTCTCCCCATCT
CCCCCCCCTCCCCACCCCCAATTTTGTATTTATTTATTTTTTAATTATTTTGTGCAGCGATGGGGGCGGG
GGGGGGGGGGGGGGGGGCCC
Features (pLannotate 1.2.2; 20 found; start..end, strand, type, name):
      1..394     +  intron         chimeric intron (fragment): chimera between introns from chicken β-actin and rabbit β-globin
    496..4599    +  CDS            cas9: CAS9_STRP1 - Also known as csn1 From Streptococcus pyogenes serotype M1.
   4731..4779    +  polyA_signal   HSV TK poly(A) signal: herpes simplex virus thymidine kinase polyadenylation signal (Cole and Stacy, 1985)
   5011..5222    +  promoter       EF-1α core promoter: core promoter for human elongation factor EF-1α
   5238..6185    +  CDS            iRFP713: iRFP713 is a basic (constitutively fluorescent) near ir fluorescent protein published in 2011, derived from Rhodopseudomonas palustris. It has low acid sensitivity. It requires the cofactor biliverdin for fluorescence.
   6192..6313    +  polyA_signal   SV40 poly(A) signal: SV40 polyadenylation signal
   6331..6423    +  ncRNA          G-CSF SLDE: Accession: RF00183 - G-CSF factor stem-loop destabilising element (SLDE)
   7120..7587    +  CDS            B (fragment): PORTL_LAMBD - Experimental evidence at protein level: Swiss-Prot protein existence level 1. Forms the portal vertex of the capsid (PubMed:6228056, PubMed:6232391). This portal plays critical roles in head assembly, genome packaging, neck/tail attachment, and genome ejection (Probable). The portal protein multimerizes as a single ring-shaped homododecamer arranged around a central channel (PubMed:6232391). Binds to the terminase subunits to form the packaging machine (PubMed:7799432). From Escherichia phage lambda (Bacteriophage lambda).
   7623..7645    -  protein_bind   lac operator (fragment): The lac repressor binds to the lac operator to inhibit transcription in E. coli. This inhibition can be relieved by adding lactose or isopropyl-β-D-thiogalactopyranoside (IPTG). lac repressor encoded by lacI
   7649..7679    -  promoter       lac promoter: promoter for the E. coli lac operon
   7694..7715    -  protein_bind   CAP binding site: CAP binding activates transcription in the presence of cAMP. E. coli catabolite activator protein
   7728..7820    -  CDS            lacI (fragment): lac repressor; lacI; The lac repressor binds to the lac operator to inhibit transcription in E. coli. This inhibition can be relieved by adding lactose or isopropyl-β-D-thiogalactopyranoside (IPTG).
   8003..8591    -  rep_origin     ori: high-copy-number ColE1/pMB1/pBR322/pUC origin of replication
   8762..9622    -  CDS            AmpR: β-lactamase; bla; confers resistance to ampicillin, carbenicillin, and related antibiotics
   9623..9727    -  promoter       AmpR promoter: bla
   9780..10208   -  rep_origin     f1 ori (sequence partly withheld): f1 bacteriophage origin of replication; arrow indicates direction of (+) strand synthesis
  10213..10368   -  CDS            lacZα (fragment): LacZα fragment of β-galactosidase; lacZ fragment
  10370..10489   +  CDS            B (fragment): PORTL_LAMBD - Experimental evidence at protein level: Swiss-Prot protein existence level 1. Forms the portal vertex of the capsid (PubMed:6228056, PubMed:6232391). This portal plays critical roles in head assembly, genome packaging, neck/tail attachment, and genome ejection (Probable). The portal protein multimerizes as a single ring-shaped homododecamer arranged around a central channel (PubMed:6232391). Binds to the terminase subunits to form the packaging machine (PubMed:7799432). From Escherichia phage lambda (Bacteriophage lambda).
  10979..11358   +  enhancer       CMV enhancer: human cytomegalovirus immediate early enhancer
  11360..11481   +  promoter       chicken β-actin promoter (fragment): contains a 21-bp deletion relative to the standard chicken β-actin promoter
