[The description below was written by a language model from this plasmid's Addgene catalogue record and pLannotate feature annotations shown in this document.]
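Description:
NAX_CAGGS_CAS9_iRFP713 is a mammalian CRISPR expression plasmid built on the pB-CAGGS backbone and described as PiggyBac-compatible, meaning its expression cassettes are intended to be mobilised into a host cell genome by PiggyBac transposase for stable integration. The annotated feature table, generated from a partial NGS assembly of about 11.5 kb, does not explicitly call out the PiggyBac terminal repeats, so their positions cannot be confirmed from the record. In bacteria the plasmid is maintained through a high-copy ColE1/pUC-type origin and selected with ampicillin via the β-lactamase gene. An f1 origin and remnants of lac promoter/operator, lacZα and lacI sequences are carried over from the cloning backbone. Two short matches to the bacteriophage lambda portal protein gene appear to be filler or automated-annotation hits rather than functional elements.

The payload consists of two independent mammalian transcription units. In the first, a CAGGS promoter (CMV immediate-early enhancer, chicken β-actin promoter and a chimeric chicken β-actin/rabbit β-globin intron, which spans the numbering origin of the circular record) drives strong constitutive expression of Streptococcus pyogenes Cas9, terminated by the HSV thymidine kinase polyadenylation signal. Downstream, an EF-1α core promoter drives iRFP713, a near-infrared fluorescent protein that requires biliverdin as a cofactor, followed by an SV40 poly(A) signal. iRFP713 serves as the selectable marker, allowing cells that have taken up or integrated the construct to be identified or sorted by fluorescence rather than by drug selection. No guide RNA cassette is annotated, so a guide would need to be supplied separately. The plasmid belongs to a modular CRISPR toolkit for mammalian cell engineering and is suited to generating Cas9-expressing cell lines.
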