Addgene plasmid #167860: NAX_CAGGS_CAS9_iRFP713
Purpose: PiggyBac compatible plasmid expressing spCas9
Depositing lab: Alejandro Chavez & Nan Cher Yeo. Depositing organization: Columbia University. Publication: Generation and application of a versatile CRISPR toolkit for mammalian cell engineering. Nghi Dang , Alissa Lance-Byrne, Angela Tung, Xiaoge Guo, Ryan J Cecchi, Joanna Buchthal, Alejandro Chavez, Nan Cher Yeo. Synthetic Biology, Volume 6, Issue 1, 2021 10.1093/synbio/ysab033.
Backbone
  Vector backbone: pB-CAGGS
  Vector type: CRISPR
  Selectable markers: iRFP713
Growth in bacteria
  Bacterial resistance: Ampicillin, 100 μg/mL
  Growth temperature: 30°C
  Growth strain: NEB Stable
  Copy number: High Copy
Gene/Insert
  Gene/Insert name: Cas9
  Species: Synthetic
  Cloning method: Gibson Cloning
Terms and licenses: Academic/Nonprofit Terms; Industry Terms: Not Available to Industry
How to cite: NAX_CAGGS_CAS9_iRFP713 was a gift from Alejandro Chavez & Nan Cher Yeo (Addgene plasmid # 167860 ; http://n2t.net/addgene:167860 ; RRID:Addgene_167860)
